>Addgene plasmid #125045 | pKmK.P12 | addgene full sequence | sequence record 244902 | Addgene NGS Result
TCGGTCTCAAACGCTAGCCTGGACCGGGATTTCCCTCACTACGCAGCAGCTAGCTCGCTCGCTTAGCGCC
TGGAGTTCCAGAATCTTCCGAAATCCTGACTAAAAGACAAGAAAACAAAGTACGGGTAACACTAATCTAT
TTCGCAGCCCTTCGCTCTTCTGTTTGCAGCTAATTAATTAATTAGCCAATTTTTCATTGGGAAAAAATCC
TGATTGTGCAGATGTTGAAAATATATATAAAGGGAGGCAACATATTTTGAACCAACATTAAGGATTTCCA
TTGCCACTGTAGTAAAACTAGTTGGATTGATTAGTTTAGACTTTGCAATTGCTTTCTAAAATACTCAATT
ACCACACCAGTAATCCCATAACTAACATCAATTAAAAATGGTTGCCCAAGTCCAAAAGCCAGCCCCAGAG
TTCAAGAAGACCGCTGTCATTGACGGTGTTTTCGACGAAGTTTCCCTAGAAAAATACAAGGGTAAGTACG
TTGTCTTGGCCTTCATTCCATTGGCCTTCACCTTCGTGTGCCCAACTGAAATCATTGCCTTCTCTGAAGC
TGCCAAGAAGTTCGAAGAAATTGGTGCTCAAGTTTTGTTCGCTTCCACTGACTCCGAATACTCCTTGTTG
GCATGGACCAACGTTGCTAGAAAGGACGGTGGTCTAGGTCCAGTCAACATTCCATTGATTGCTGACACCA
ACCACTCCTTGTCCAGAGACTACGGTGTCTTGATCGAAGAAGAAGGTATTGCCTTGAGAGGTTTGTTCTT
GATCGATCCAAAGGGTATTGTGAGACACATCACCATCAACGACTTGCCAGTCGGTAGAAACGTTGAAGAA
GCTTTGAGATTGGTCGAAGGTTTCCAATGGACCGACAAGAACGGTACCGTCTTGCCATGTAACTGGACTC
CAGGTTCCGCTACCATCAAGCCAGACGTCGAAGCTTCTAAGGAATACTTCGCTGCCGCTAACAAGGAATA
TATGTGAGACCAGACCAATAAAAAACGCCCGGCGGCAACCGAGCGTTCTGAACAAATCCAGATGGAGTTC
TGAGGTCATTACTGGATCTATCAACAGGAGTCCAAGCGAGCTCGATATCAAATTACGCCCCGCCCTGCCA
CTCATCGCAGTACTGTTGTAATTCATTAAGCATTCTGCCGACATGGAAGCCATCACAAACGGCATGATGA
ACCTGAATCGCCAGCGGCATCAGCACCTTGTCGCCTTGCGTATAATATTTGCCCATGGTGAAAACGGGGG
CGAAGAAGTTGTCCATATTGGCCACGTTTAAATCAAAACTGGTGAAACTCACCCAGGGATTGGCTGAAAC
GAAAAACATATTCTCAATAAACCCTTTAGGGAAATAGGCCAGGTTTTCACCGTAACACGCCACATCTTGC
GAATATATGTGTAGAAACTGCCGGAAATCGTCGTGGTATTCACTCCAGAGCGATGAAAACGTTTCAGTTT
GCTCATGGAAAACGGTGTAACAAGGGTGAACACTATCCCATATCACCAGCTCACCGTCTTTCATTGCCAT
ACGAAATTCCGGATGAGCATTCATCAGGCGGGCAAGAATGTGAATAAAGGCCGGATAAAACTTGTGCTTA
TTTTTCTTTACGGTCTTTAAAAAGGCCGTAATATCCAGCTGAACGGTCTGGTTATAGGTACATTGAGCAA
CTGACTGAAATGCCTCAAAATGTTCTTTACGATGCCATTGGGATATATCAACGGTGGTATATCCAGTGAT
TTTTTTCTCCATTTTAGCTTCCTTAGCTCCTGAAAATCTCGATAACTCAAAAAATACGCCCGGTAGTGAT
CTTATTTCATTATGGTGAAAGTTGGAACCTCTTACGTGCCCGATCAATCATGACCAAAATCCCTTAACGT
GAGTTTTCGTTCCACTGAGCGTCAGACCCCGTAGAAAAGATCAAAGGATCTTCTTGAGATCCTTTTTTTC
TGCGCGTAATCTGCTGCTTGCAAACAAAAAAACCACCGCTACCAGCGGTGGTTTGTTTGCCGGATCAAGA
GCTACCAACTCTTTTTCCGAAGGTAACTGGCTTCAGCAGAGCGCAGATACCAAATACTGTTCTTCTAGTG
TAGCCGTAGTTAGGCCACCACTTCAAGAACTCTGTAGCACCGCCTACATACCTCGCTCTGCTAATCCTGT
TACCAGTGGCTGCTGCCAGTGGCGATAAGTCGTGTCTTACCGGGTTGGACTCAAGACGATAGTTACCGGA
TAAGGCGCAGCGGTCGGGCTGAACGGGGGGTTCGTGCACACAGCCCAGCTTGGAGCGAACGACCTACACC
GAACTGAGATACCTACAGCGTGAGCTATGAGAAAGCGCCACGCTTCCCGAAGGGAGAAAGGCGGACAGGT
ATCCGGTAAGCGGCAGGGTCGGAACAGGAGAGCGCACGAGGGAGCTTCCAGGGGGAAACGCCTGGTATCT
TTATAGTCCTGTCGGGTTTCGCCACCTCTGACTTGAGCGTCGATTTTTGTGATGCTCGTCAGGGGGGCGG
AGCCTATGGAAAAACGCCAGCAACGCGGCCTTTTTACGGTTCCTGGCCTTTTGCTGGCCTTTTGCTCACA
TGTTCTTTCCTGCGTTATCCCCTGATTCTGTGGATAACCGTAG
Features (pLannotate 1.2.2; 5 found; start..end, strand, type, name):
    388..975     +  CDS            TSA1: TSA1_YEAST - Also known as TPX1, TSA, ZRG14. Experimental evidence at protein level: Swiss-Prot protein existence level 1. Thiol-specific peroxidase that catalyzes the reduction of hydrogen peroxide and organic hydroperoxides to water and alcohols, respectively. Plays a role in cell protection against oxidative stress by detoxifying peroxides and as sensor of hydrogen peroxide-mediated signaling events (PubMed:2895105, PubMed:7961686, PubMed:10681558, PubMed:15210711, PubMed:19106090). Protects the cell against the oxidative stress caused by nascent-protein misfolding and aggregation (PubMed:2
    998..1032    -  terminator     lambda t0 terminator: minimal transcription terminator from phage lambda (Scholtissek and Grosse, 1987)
   1106..1762    -  CDS            cat: CAT_ECOLX - Experimental evidence at protein level: Swiss-Prot protein existence level 1. This enzyme is an effector of chloramphenicol resistance in bacteria. From Escherichia coli. This protein is used as a marker in many commonly used cloning vectors, such as pACYC184.
   1763..1860    -  promoter       cat promoter: promoter of the E. coli cat gene encoding chloramphenicol acetyltransferase
   1944..2532    +  rep_origin     ori: high-copy-number ColE1/pMB1/pBR322/pUC origin of replication
