[The description below was written by a language model from this plasmid's Addgene catalogue record and pLannotate feature annotations shown in this document.]
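Description:
pKmK.P12 is a small part-storage plasmid from a Kluyveromyces marxianus synthetic biology toolkit, built in the YTK001 entry vector of the yeast MoClo/Golden Gate toolkit. It is not itself a yeast expression vector. The annotated backbone carries only bacterial maintenance functions: a high-copy ColE1/pUC-type origin of replication and a chloramphenicol acetyltransferase gene driven by its native cat promoter and followed by a lambda t0 terminator. The plasmid is therefore propagated in E. coli under chloramphenicol selection. No yeast origin or yeast selectable marker is annotated.

The payload is recorded as the TSA1 promoter, an insert of roughly 970 bp cloned through BsmBI sites that were destroyed during assembly. It is formatted as a type 2 (promoter) part, flanked by the YTK-compatible Golden Gate overhangs. This lets it be released and joined in a defined order with coding-sequence, terminator and other parts when building transcription units for K. marxianus. According to the depositor, the promoter is heat inducible, responding at about 37 to 42 degrees, which makes it useful for temperature-controlled expression in this thermotolerant yeast.

The automated feature table disagrees with the catalogue entry on one point. It labels about 590 bp within the insert region as a TSA1 coding sequence, based on similarity to the Saccharomyces cerevisiae thiol peroxidase, whereas the catalogue describes the insert purely as a promoter. The record does not resolve this, so the composition of the insert should be checked against the sequence. The depositor also notes that minor differences between the sequencing result and their annotated sequence do not affect function.
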