Addgene plasmid #125045: pKmK.P12
Purpose: Storage plasmid for K.marxianus promoter; type 2 part
Depositing lab: John Morrissey. Depositing organization: University College Cork. Publication: Biological Parts for Kluyveromyces marxianus Synthetic Biology. Rajkumar AS, Varela JA, Juergens H, Daran JG, Morrissey JP. Front Bioeng Biotechnol. 2019 May 7;7:97. doi: 10.3389/fbioe.2019.00097. eCollection 2019. PubMed 31134195.
Backbone
  Vector backbone: YTK001
  Backbone manufacturer: Dueber lab, UC Berkeley
  Backbone size w/o insert (bp): 1667
  Vector type: Yeast Expression, Synthetic Biology
Growth in bacteria
  Bacterial resistance: Chloramphenicol, 25 μg/mL
  Growth temperature: 37°C
  Growth strain: DH5alpha
  Copy number: High Copy
Gene/Insert
  Gene/Insert name: TSA1 promoter
  Insert size (bp): 967
  Cloning method: Restriction Enzyme; 5′ cloning site BsmBI (destroyed during cloning); 3′ cloning site BsmBI (destroyed during cloning)
  Sequencing primers: 5′ tttgctggccttttgctc; 3′ catctggatttgttcagaacg
Terms and licenses: Academic/Nonprofit Terms; Industry Terms: Not Available to Industry
Depositor comments: Promoter inducible by heat (37-42 degrees). Contains the appropriate YTK-compatible Golden Gate overhangs for a type 2 part Please note that the minor differences between the Addgene NGS results and depositor's annotated sequence do not affect the plasmid function.
How to cite: pKmK.P12 was a gift from John Morrissey (Addgene plasmid # 125045 ; http://n2t.net/addgene:125045 ; RRID:Addgene_125045)
